>Addgene plasmid #70577 | R777-E293 Hs.RPS6KA3 | depositor full sequence | sequence record 126026 | Full Sequence
TTAACGCTAGCATGGATGTTTTCCCAGTCACGACGTTGTAAAACGACGGCCAGTCTTAAAATTCGAGCTC
GGTCCGAGGATCCGAAATAATGATTTTATTTTGACTGATAGTGACCTGTTCGTTGCAACAAATTGATAAG
CAATGCTTTTTTATAATGCCAACTTTGTACAAAAAAGTTGGCACCATGCCGCTGGCGCAGCTGGCGGACC
CGTGGCAGAAGATGGCTGTGGAGAGCCCGTCCGACAGCGCTGAGAATGGACAGCAAATTATGGATGAACC
TATGGGAGAGGAGGAGATTAACCCACAAACTGAAGAAGTCAGTATCAAAGAAATTGCAATCACACATCAT
GTAAAGGAAGGACATGAAAAGGCAGATCCTTCCCAGTTTGAACTTTTAAAAGTATTAGGGCAGGGATCAT
TTGGAAAGGTTTTCTTAGTTAAAAAAATCTCAGGCTCTGATGCTAGGCAGCTTTATGCCATGAAGGTATT
GAAGAAGGCCACACTGAAAGTTCGAGACCGAGTTCGGACAAAAATGGAACGTGATATCTTGGTAGAGGTT
AATCATCCTTTTATTGTCAAGTTGCATTATGCTTTTCAAACTGAAGGGAAGTTGTATCTTATTTTGGATT
TTCTCAGGGGAGGAGATTTGTTTACACGCTTATCCAAAGAGGTGATGTTCACAGAAGAAGATGTCAAATT
CTACTTGGCTGAACTTGCACTTGCTTTAGACCATCTACATAGCCTGGGAATAATTTATAGAGACTTAAAA
CCAGAAAATATACTTCTTGATGAAGAAGGTCACATCAAGTTAACAGATTTCGGCCTAAGTAAAGAGTCTA
TTGACCATGAAAAGAAGGCATATTCTTTTTGTGGAACTGTGGAGTATATGGCTCCAGAAGTAGTTAATCG
TCGAGGTCATACTCAGAGTGCTGACTGGTGGTCTTTTGGTGTGTTAATGTTTGAAATGCTTACTGGTACA
CTCCCTTTCCAAGGAAAAGATCGAAAAGAAACAATGACTATGATTCTTAAAGCCAAACTTGGAATGCCAC
AGTTTTTGAGTCCTGAAGCGCAGAGTCTTTTACGAATGCTTTTCAAGCGAAATCCTGCAAACAGATTAGG
TGCAGGACCAGATGGAGTTGAAGAAATTAAAAGACATTCATTTTTCTCAACGATAGACTGGAATAAACTG
TATAGAAGAGAAATTCATCCGCCATTTAAACCTGCAACGGGCAGGCCTGAAGATACATTCTATTTTGATC
CTGAGTTTACTGCAAAAACTCCCAAAGATTCACCTGGCATTCCACCTAGTGCTAATGCACATCAGCTTTT
TCGGGGGTTTAGTTTTGTTGCTATTACCTCAGATGATGAAAGCCAAGCTATGCAGACAGTTGGTGTACAT
TCAATTGTTCAGCAGTTACACAGGAACAGTATTCAGTTTACTGATGGATATGAAGTAAAAGAAGATATTG
GAGTTGGCTCCTACTCTGTTTGCAAGAGATGTATACATAAAGCTACAAACATGGAGTTTGCAGTGAAGAT
TATTGATAAAAGCAAGAGAGACCCAACAGAAGAAATTGAAATTCTTCTTCGTTATGGACAGCATCCAAAC
ATTATCACTCTAAAGGATGTATATGATGATGGAAAGTATGTGTATGTAGTAACAGAACTTATGAAAGGAG
GTGAATTGCTGGATAAAATTCTTAGACAAAAATTTTTCTCTGAACGAGAGGCCAGTGCTGTCCTGTTCAC
TATAACTAAAACCGTTGAATATCTTCACGCACAAGGGGTGGTTCATAGAGACTTGAAACCTAGCAACATT
CTTTATGTGGATGAATCTGGTAATCCGGAATCTATTCGAATTTGTGATTTTGGCTTTGCAAAACAGCTGA
GAGCGGAAAATGGTCTTCTCATGACTCCTTGTTACACTGCAAATTTTGTTGCACCAGAGGTTTTAAAAAG
ACAAGGCTATGATGCTGCTTGTGATATATGGAGTCTTGGTGTCCTACTCTATACAATGCTTACCGGTTAC
ACTCCATTTGCAAATGGTCCTGATGATACACCAGAGGAAATATTGGCACGAATAGGTAGCGGAAAATTCT
CACTCAGTGGTGGTTACTGGAATTCTGTTTCAGACACAGCAAAGGACCTGGTGTCAAAGATGCTTCATGT
AGACCCTCATCAGAGACTGACTGCTGCTCTTGTGCTCAGACATCCTTGGATCGTCCACTGGGACCAACTG
CCACAATACCAACTAAACAGACAGGATGCACCACATCTAGTAAAGGGTGCCATGGCAGCTACATATTCTG
CTTTGAACCGTAATCAGTCACCAGTTTTGGAACCAGTAGGCCGCTCTACTCTTGCTCAGCGGAGAGGTAT
TAAAAAAATCACCTCAACAGCCCTGTAATCAACTTTCTTGTACAAAGTTGGCATTATAGGAAAGCATTGC
TTATCAATTTGTTGCAACGAACAGGTCACTATCAGTCAAAATAAAATCATTATTTGCATGCAAGCTTAGA
TCCTCTAGACCAGCCAGGACAGAAATGCCTCGACTTCGCTGCTACCCAAGGTTGCCGGGTGACGCACACC
GTGGAAACGGATGAAGGCACGAACCCAGTGGACATAAGCCTGTTCGGTTCGTAAGCTGTAATGCAAGTAG
CGTATGCGCTCACGCAACTGGTCCAGAACCTTGACCGAACGCAGCGGTGGTAACGGCGCAGTGGCGGTTT
TCATGGCTTGTTATGACTGTTTTTTTGGGGTACAGTCTATGCCTCGGGCATCCAAGCAGCAAGCGCGTTA
CGCCGTGGGTCGATGTTTGATGTTATGGAGCAGCAACGATGTTACGCAGCAGGGCAGTCGCCCTAAAACA
AAGTTAAACATTATGAGGGAAGCGGTGATCGCCGAAGTATCGACTCAACTATCAGAGGTAGTTGGCGTCA
TCGAGCGCCATCTCGAACCGACGTTGCTGGCCGTACATTTGTACGGCTCCGCAGTGGATGGCGGCCTGAA
GCCACACAGTGATATTGATTTGCTGGTTACGGTGACCGTAAGGCTTGATGAAACAACGCGGCGAGCTTTG
ATCAACGACCTTTTGGAAACTTCGGCTTCCCCTGGAGAGAGCGAGATTCTCCGCGCTGTAGAAGTCACCA
TTGTTGTGCACGACGACATCATTCCGTGGCGTTATCCAGCTAAGCGCGAACTGCAATTTGGAGAATGGCA
GCGCAATGACATTCTTGCAGGTATCTTCGAGCCAGCCACGATCGACATTGATCTGGCTATCTTGCTGACA
AAAGCAAGAGAACATAGCGTTGCCTTGGTAGGTCCAGCGGCGGAGGAACTCTTTGATCCGGTTCCTGAAC
AGGATCTATTTGAGGCGCTAAATGAAACCTTAACGCTATGGAACTCGCCGCCCGACTGGGCTGGCGATGA
GCGAAATGTAGTGCTTACGTTGTCCCGCATTTGGTACAGCGCAGTAACCGGCAAAATCGCGCCGAAGGAT
GTCGCTGCCGACTGGGCAATGGAGCGCCTGCCGGCCCAGTATCAGCCCGTCATACTTGAAGCTAGACAGG
CTTATCTTGGACAAGAAGAAGATCGCTTGGCCTCGCGCGCAGATCAGTTGGAAGAATTTGTCCACTACGT
GAAAGGCGAGATCACCAAGGTAGTCGGCAAATAACCCTCGAGCCACCCATGACCAAAATCCCTTAACGTG
AGTTACGCGTCGTTCCACTGAGCGTCAGACCCCGTAGAAAAGATCAAAGGATCTTCTTGAGATCCTTTTT
TTCTGCGCGTAATCTGCTGCTTGCAAACAAAAAAACCACCGCTACCAGCGGTGGTTTGTTTGCCGGATCA
AGAGCTACCAACTCTTTTTCCGAAGGTAACTGGCTTCAGCAGAGCGCAGATACCAAATACTGTCCTTCTA
GTGTAGCCGTAGTTAGGCCACCACTTCAAGAACTCTGTAGCACCGCCTACATACCTCGCTCTGCTAATCC
TGTTACCAGTGGCTGCTGCCAGTGGCGATAAGTCGTGTCTTACCGGGTTGGACTCAAGACGATAGTTACC
GGATAAGGCGCAGCGGTCGGGCTGAACGGGGGGTTCGTGCACACAGCCCAGCTTGGAGCGAACGACCTAC
ACCGAACTGAGATACCTACAGCGTGAGCATTGAGAAAGCGCCACGCTTCCCGAAGGGAGAAAGGCGGACA
GGTATCCGGTAAGCGGCAGGGTCGGAACAGGAGAGCGCACGAGGGAGCTTCCAGGGGGAAACGCCTGGTA
TCTTTATAGTCCTGTCGGGTTTCGCCACCTCTGACTTGAGCGTCGATTTTTGTGATGCTCGTCAGGGGGG
CGGAGCCTATGGAAAAACGCCAGCAACGCGGCCTTTTTACGGTTCCTGGCCTTTTGCTGGCCTTTTGCTC
ACATGTTCTTTCCTGCGTTATCCCCTGATTCTGTGGATAACCGTATTACCGCCTTTGAGTGAGCTGATAC
CGCTCGCCGCAGCCGAACGACCGAGCGCAGCGAGTCAGTGAGCGAGGAAGCGGAAGAGCGCCCAATACGC
AAACCGCCTCTCCCCGCGCGTTGGCCGATTCATTAATGCAGCTGGCACGACAGGTTTCCCGACTGGAAAG
CGGGCAGTGAGCGCAACGCAATTAATACGCGTACCGCTAGCCAGGAAGAGTTTGTAGAAACGCAAAAAGG
CCATCCGTCAGGATGGCCTTCTGCTTAGTTTGATGCCTGGCAGTTTATGGCGGGCGTCCTGCCCGCCACC
CTCCGGGCCGTTGCTTCACAACGTTCAAATCCGCTCCCGGCGGATTTGTCCTACTCAGGAGAGCGTTCAC
CGACAAACAACAGATAAAACGAAAGGCCCAGTCTTCCGACTGAGCCTTTCGTTTTATTTGATGCCTGGCA
GTTCCCTACTCTCGCG
Features (pLannotate 1.2.2; 11 found; start..end, strand, type, name):
     18..54      -  CDS            lacZα (fragment): LacZα fragment of β-galactosidase; lacZ fragment
     85..180     +  protein_bind   attL3: mutant version of attL; recombination site for the Gateway® LR reaction LR Clonase™
    186..2405    +  CDS            RPS6KA3: KS6A3_HUMAN - Also known as ISPK1, MAPKAPK1B, RSK2. Experimental evidence at protein level: Swiss-Prot protein existence level 1. Serine/threonine-protein kinase that acts downstream of ERK (MAPK1/ERK2 and MAPK3/ERK1) signaling and mediates mitogenic and stress-induced activation of the transcription factors CREB1, ETV1/ER81 and NR4A1/NUR77, regulates translation through RPS6 and EIF4B phosphorylation, and mediates cellular proliferation, survival, and differentiation by modulating mTOR signaling and repressing pro- apoptotic function of BAD and DAPK1 (PubMed:9770464, PubMed:16223362, PubMed:1
   2413..2506    -  protein_bind   attL2 (fragment): mutant version of attL; recombination site for the Gateway® LR reaction LR Clonase™
   2621..2644    +  promoter       Pc promoter (fragment): intI1 (promoter lies within the coding sequence); class 1 integron promoter
   2820..2876    +  CDS            GmR (fragment): gentamycin acetyltransferase; aacC1; confers resistance to gentamycin
   2883..3674    +  CDS            SmR: aminoglycoside adenylyltransferase (Murphy, 1985); aadA; confers resistance to spectinomycin and streptomycin
   3767..4355    +  rep_origin     ori: high-copy-number ColE1/pMB1/pBR322/pUC origin of replication
   4538..4630    +  CDS            lacI (fragment): lac repressor; lacI; The lac repressor binds to the lac operator to inhibit transcription in E. coli. This inhibition can be relieved by adding lactose or isopropyl-β-D-thiogalactopyranoside (IPTG).
   4685..4712    -  terminator     rrnB T2 terminator: transcription terminator T2 from the E. coli rrnB gene
   4844..4887    +  terminator     rrnB T1 terminator: Escherichia coli rrnB; transcription terminator T1 from the E. coli rrnB gene
