>Addgene plasmid #70577 | R777-E293 Hs.RPS6KA3 | addgene full sequence | sequence record 181747 | Addgene NGS Result
TTAACGCTAGCATGGATGTTTTCCCAGTCACGACGTTGTAAAACGACGGCCAGTCTTAAAATTCGAGCTC
GGTCCGAGGATCCGAAATAATGATTTTATTTTGACTGATAGTGACCTGTTCGTTGCAACAAATTGATAAG
CAATGCTTTTTTATAATGCCAACTTTGTACAAAAAAGTTGGCACCATGCCGCTGGCGCAGCTGGCGGACC
CGTGGCAGAAGATGGCTGTGGAGAGCCCGTCCGACAGCGCTGAGAATGGACAGCAAATTATGGATGAACC
TATGGGAGAGGAGGAGATTAACCCACAAACTGAAGAAGTCAGTATCAAAGAAATTGCAATCACACATCAT
GTAAAGGAAGGACATGAAAAGGCAGATCCTTCCCAGTTTGAACTTTTAAAAGTATTAGGGCAGGGATCAT
TTGGAAAGGTTTTCTTAGTTAAAAAAATCTCAGGCTCTGATGCTAGGCAGCTTTATGCCATGAAGGTATT
GAAGAAGGCCACACTGAAAGTTCGAGACCGAGTTCGGACAAAAATGGAACGTGATATCTTGGTAGAGGTT
AATCATCCTTTTATTGTCAAGTTGCATTATGCTTTTCAAACTGAAGGGAAGTTGTATCTTATTTTGGATT
TTCTCAGGGGAGGAGATTTGTTTACACGCTTATCCAAAGAGGTGATGTTCACAGAAGAAGATGTCAAATT
CTACTTGGCTGAACTTGCACTTGCTTTAGACCATCTACATAGCCTGGGAATAATTTATAGAGACTTAAAA
CCAGAAAATATACTTCTTGATGAAGAAGGTCACATCAAGTTAACAGATTTCGGCCTAAGTAAAGAGTCTA
TTGACCATGAAAAGAAGGCATATTCTTTTTGTGGAACTGTGGAGTATATGGCTCCAGAAGTAGTTAATCG
TCGAGGTCATACTCAGAGTGCTGACTGGTGGTCTTTTGGTGTGTTAATGTTTGAAATGCTTACTGGTACA
CTCCCTTTCCAAGGAAAAGATCGAAAAGAAACAATGACTATGATTCTTAAAGCCAAACTTGGAATGCCAC
AGTTTTTGAGTCCTGAAGCGCAGAGTCTTTTACGAATGCTTTTCAAGCGAAATCCTGCAAACAGATTAGG
TGCAGGACCAGATGGAGTTGAAGAAATTAAAAGACATTCATTTTTCTCAACGATAGACTGGAATAAACTG
TATAGAAGAGAAATTCATCCGCCATTTAAACCTGCAACGGGCAGGCCTGAAGATACATTCTATTTTGATC
CTGAGTTTACTGCAAAAACTCCCAAAGATTCACCTGGCATTCCACCTAGTGCTAATGCACATCAGCTTTT
TCGGGGGTTTAGTTTTGTTGCTATTACCTCAGATGATGAAAGCCAAGCTATGCAGACAGTTGGTGTACAT
TCAATTGTTCAGCAGTTACACAGGAACAGTATTCAGTTTACTGATGGATATGAAGTAAAAGAAGATATTG
GAGTTGGCTCCTACTCTGTTTGCAAGAGATGTATACATAAAGCTACAAACATGGAGTTTGCAGTGAAGAT
TATTGATAAAAGCAAGAGAGACCCAACAGAAGAAATTGAAATTCTTCTTCGTTATGGACAGCATCCAAAC
ATTATCACTCTAAAGGATGTATATGATGATGGAAAGTATGTGTATGTAGTAACAGAACTTATGAAAGGAG
GTGAATTGCTGGATAAAATTCTTAGACAAAAATTTTTCTCTGAACGAGAGGCCAGTGCTGTCCTGTTCAC
TATAACTAAAACCGTTGAATATCTTCACGCACAAGGGGTGGTTCATAGAGACTTGAAACCTAGCAACATT
CTTTATGTGGATGAATCTGGTAATCCGGAATCTATTCGAATTTGTGATTTTGGCTTTGCAAAACAGCTGA
GAGCGGAAAATGGTCTTCTCATGACTCCTTGTTACACTGCAAATTTTGTTGCACCAGAGGTTTTAAAAAG
ACAAGGCTATGATGCTGCTTGTGATATATGGAGTCTTGGTGTCCTACTCTATACAATGCTTACCGGTTAC
ACTCCATTTGCAAATGGTCCTGATGATACACCAGAGGAAATATTGGCACGAATAGGTAGCGGAAAATTCT
CACTCAGTGGTGGTTACTGGAATTCTGTTTCAGACACAGCAAAGGACCTGGTGTCAAAGATGCTTCATGT
AGACCCTCATCAGAGACTGACTGCTGCTCTTGTGCTCAGACATCCTTGGATCGTCCACTGGGACCAACTG
CCACAATACCAACTAAACAGACAGGATGCACCACATCTAGTAAAGGGTGCCATGGCAGCTACATATTCTG
CTTTGAACCGTAATCAGTCACCAGTTTTGGAACCAGTAGGCCGCTCTACTCTTGCTCAGCGGAGAGGTAT
TAAAAAAATCACCTCAACAGCCCTGTAATCAACTTTCTTGTACAAAGTTGGCATTATAGGAAAGCATTGC
TTATCAATTTGTTGCAACGAACAGGTCACTATCAGTCAAAATAAAATCATTATTTGCATGCAAGCTTAGA
TCCTCTAGACCAGCCAGGACAGAAATGCCTCGACTTCGCTGCTACCCAAGGTTGCCGGGTGACGCACACC
GTGGAAACGGATGAAGGCACGAACCCAGTGGACATAAGCCTGTTCGGTTCGTAAGCTGTAATGCAAGTAG
CGTATGCGCTCACGCAACTGGTCCAGAACCTTGACCGAACGCAGCGGTGGTAACGGCGCAGTGGCGGTTT
TCATGGCTTGTTATGACTGTTTTTTTGGGGTACAGTCTATGCCTCGGGCATCCAAGCAGCAAGCGCGTTA
CGCCGTGGGTCGATGTTTGATGTTATGGAGCAGCAACGATGTTACGCAGCAGGGCAGTCGCCCTAAAACA
AAGTTAAACATTATGAGGGAAGCGGTGATCGCCGAAGTATCGACTCAACTATCAGAGGTAGTTGGCGTCA
TCGAGCGCCATCTCGAACCGACGTTGCTGGCCGTACATTTGTACGGCTCCGCAGTGGATGGCGGCCTGAA
GCCACACAGTGATATTGATTTGCTGGTTACGGTGACCGTAAGGCTTGATGAAACAACGCGGCGAGCTTTG
ATCAACGACCTTTTGGAAACTTCGGCTTCCCCTGGAGAGAGCGAGATTCTCCGCGCTGTAGAAGTCACCA
TTGTTGTGCACGACGACATCATTCCGTGGCGTTATCCAGCTAAGCGCGAACTGCAATTTGGAGAATGGCA
GCGCAATGACATTCTTGCAGGTATCTTCGAGCCAGCCACGATCGACATTGATCTGGCTATCTTGCTGACA
AAAGCAAGAGAACATAGCGTTGCCTTGGTAGGTCCAGCGGCGGAGGAACTCTTTGATCCGGTTCCTGAAC
AGGATCTATTTGAGGCGCTAAATGAAACCTTAACGCTATGGAACTCGCCGCCCGACTGGGCTGGCGATGA
GCGAAATGTAGTGCTTACGTTGTCCCGCATTTGGTACAGCGCAGTAACCGGCAAAATCGCGCCGAAGGAT
GTCGCTGCCGACTGGGCAATGGAGCGCCTGCCGGCCCAGTATCAGCCCGTCATACTTGAAGCTAGACAGG
CTTATCTTGGACAAGAAGAAGATCGCTTGGCCTCGCGCGCAGATCAGTTGGAAGAATTTGTCCACTACGT
GAAAGGCGAGATCACCAAGGTAGTCGGCAAATAACCCTCGAGCCACCCATGACCAAAATCCCTTAACGTG
AGTTACGCGTCGTTCCACTGAGCGTCAGACCCCGTAGAAAAGATCAAAGGATCTTCTTGAGATCCTTTTT
TTCTGCGCGTAATCTGCTGCTTGCAAACAAAAAAACCACCGCTACCAGCGGTGGTTTGTTTGCCGGATCA
AGAGCTACCAACTCTTTTTCCGAAGGTAACTGGCTTCAGCAGAGCGCAGATACCAAATACTGTTCTTCTA
GTGTAGCCGTAGTTAGGCCACCACTTCAAGAACTCTGTAGCACCGCCTACATACCTCGCTCTGCTAATCC
TGTTACCAGTGGCTGCTGCCAGTGGCGATAAGTCGTGTCTTACCGGGTTGGACTCAAGACGATAGTTACC
GGATAAGGCGCAGCGGTCGGGCTGAACGGGGGGTTCGTGCACACAGCCCAGCTTGGAGCGAACGACCTAC
ACCGAACTGAGATACCTACAGCGTGAGCTATGAGAAAGCGCCACGCTTCCCGAAGGGAGAAAGGCGGACA
GGTATCCGGTAAGCGGCAGGGTCGGAACAGGAGAGCGCACGAGGGAGCTTCCAGGGGGAAACGCCTGGTA
TCTTTATAGTCCTGTCGGGTTTCGCCACCTCTGACTTGAGCGTCGATTTTTGTGATGCTCGTCAGGGGGG
CGGAGCCTATGGAAAAACGCCAGCAACGCGGCCTTTTTACGGTTCCTGGCCTTTTGCTGGCCTTTTGCTC
ACATGTTCTTTCCTGCGTTATCCCCTGATTCTGTGGATAACCGTATTACCGCCTTTGAGTGAGCTGATAC
CGCTCGCCGCAGCCGAACGACCGAGCGCAGCGAGTCAGTGAGCGAGGAAGCGGAAGAGCGCCCAATACGC
AAACCGCCTCTCCCCGCGCGTTGGCCGATTCATTAATGCAGCTGGCACGACAGGTTTCCCGACTGGAAAG
CGGGCAGTGAGCGCAACGCAATTAATACGCGTACCGCTAGCCAGGAAGAGTTTGTAGAAACGCAAAAAGG
CCATCCGTCAGGATGGCCTTCTGCTTAGTTTGATGCCTGGCAGTTTATGGCGGGCGTCCTGCCCGCCACC
CTCCGGGCCGTTGCTTCACAACGTTCAAATCCGCTCCCGGCGGATTTGTCCTACTCAGGAGAGCGTTCAC
CGACAAACAACAGATAAAACGAAAGGCCCAGTCTTCCGACTGAGCCTTTCGTTTTATTTGATGCCTGGCA
GTTCCCTACTCTCGCG
Features (pLannotate 1.2.2; 11 found; start..end, strand, type, name):
     18..54      -  CDS            lacZα (fragment): LacZα fragment of β-galactosidase; lacZ fragment
     85..180     +  protein_bind   attL3: mutant version of attL; recombination site for the Gateway® LR reaction LR Clonase™
    186..2405    +  CDS            RPS6KA3: KS6A3_HUMAN - Also known as ISPK1, MAPKAPK1B, RSK2. Experimental evidence at protein level: Swiss-Prot protein existence level 1. Serine/threonine-protein kinase that acts downstream of ERK (MAPK1/ERK2 and MAPK3/ERK1) signaling and mediates mitogenic and stress-induced activation of the transcription factors CREB1, ETV1/ER81 and NR4A1/NUR77, regulates translation through RPS6 and EIF4B phosphorylation, and mediates cellular proliferation, survival, and differentiation by modulating mTOR signaling and repressing pro- apoptotic function of BAD and DAPK1 (PubMed:9770464, PubMed:16223362, PubMed:1
   2413..2506    -  protein_bind   attL2 (fragment): mutant version of attL; recombination site for the Gateway® LR reaction LR Clonase™
   2621..2644    +  promoter       Pc promoter (fragment): intI1 (promoter lies within the coding sequence); class 1 integron promoter
   2820..2876    +  CDS            GmR (fragment): gentamycin acetyltransferase; aacC1; confers resistance to gentamycin
   2883..3674    +  CDS            SmR: aminoglycoside adenylyltransferase (Murphy, 1985); aadA; confers resistance to spectinomycin and streptomycin
   3767..4355    +  rep_origin     ori: high-copy-number ColE1/pMB1/pBR322/pUC origin of replication
   4538..4630    +  CDS            lacI (fragment): lac repressor; lacI; The lac repressor binds to the lac operator to inhibit transcription in E. coli. This inhibition can be relieved by adding lactose or isopropyl-β-D-thiogalactopyranoside (IPTG).
   4685..4712    -  terminator     rrnB T2 terminator: transcription terminator T2 from the E. coli rrnB gene
   4844..4887    +  terminator     rrnB T1 terminator: Escherichia coli rrnB; transcription terminator T1 from the E. coli rrnB gene
