[The description below was written by a language model from this plasmid's Addgene catalogue record and pLannotate feature annotations shown in this document.]
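Description:
R777-E293 Hs.RPS6KA3 is a Gateway entry clone built on the pDonor-255 backbone, carrying the human RPS6KA3 open reading frame (reference transcript NM_004586.2) in a plasmid of about 4.9 kb. It is a bacterial propagation and cloning vector rather than an expression construct. It replicates in E. coli from a high-copy ColE1/pUC-type origin and is selected with spectinomycin through the aadA aminoglycoside adenylyltransferase gene (SmR). This gene sits downstream of a fragment of a class 1 integron Pc promoter and a short remnant of a gentamicin resistance gene. Small lacZα and lacI fragments are also annotated as backbone leftovers. rrnB T1 and T2 terminators lie upstream of the cloning region, where they would help shield the insert from read-through transcription.

The roughly 2.2 kb insert encodes RSK2 (p90 ribosomal S6 kinase 2), a serine/threonine kinase that acts downstream of ERK signalling and influences transcription factor activation, translation, proliferation and survival. The ORF is flanked by two attL recombination sites, which the automated annotation calls attL3 on the 5′ side and a partial attL2 on the 3′ side. These sites allow LR Clonase-mediated transfer of the ORF into attR-containing destination vectors. No promoter for the insert is annotated, so expression depends on the promoter and any tags supplied by the chosen destination vector. Because the clone retains its stop codon, it is suited to producing native protein or N-terminal fusions, but not C-terminal fusions. It serves as a source clone for generating RPS6KA3 expression constructs.
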