Addgene plasmid #70577: R777-E293 Hs.RPS6KA3
Purpose: Gateway ORF clone of human RPS6KA3 [NM_004586.2] with stop codon (for native or N-terminal fusions)
Depositing lab: Dominic Esposito. Depositing organization: National Cancer Institute (NCI).
Backbone
  Vector backbone: pDonor-255
  Backbone size w/o insert (bp): 2693
  Vector type: Gateway Entry Clone
Growth in bacteria
  Bacterial resistance: Spectinomycin, 50 μg/mL
  Growth temperature: 37°C
  Growth strain: DH10B
  Copy number: High Copy
Gene/Insert
  Gene/Insert name: RPS6KA3
  Species: H. sapiens (human)
  Insert size (bp): 2223
  GenBank ID: NM_004586.2
  Entrez Gene: RPS6KA3 (a.k.a. CLS, HU-3, ISPK-1, MAPKAPK1B, MRX19, RSK, RSK2, S6K-alpha3, XLID19, p90-RSK2, pp90RSK2)
  Cloning method: Gateway Cloning
  Sequencing primers: 5′ M13F 23-mer (5'-CCCAGTCACGACGTTGTAAAACG); 3′ attLR 23-mer (5'-TAACATCAGAGATTTTGAGACAC)
Terms and licenses: Academic/Nonprofit Terms; Industry Terms: Not Available to Industry
How to cite: R777-E293 Hs.RPS6KA3 was a gift from Dominic Esposito (Addgene plasmid # 70577 ; http://n2t.net/addgene:70577 ; RRID:Addgene_70577)
