>Addgene plasmid #70577 | R777-E293 Hs.RPS6KA3 | addgene partial sequence | sequence record 132012 | pCR8_R1 5'-cgaaccgaacaggcttatgt-3'
GGTGTGCGTCACCCGGCAACCTTGGGTAGCAGCGAAGTCGAGGCATTTCTGTCCTGGCTGGTCTAGAGGA
TCTAAGCTTGCATGCAAATAATGATTTTATTTTGACTGATAGTGACCTGTTCGTTGCAACAAATTGATAA
GCAATGCTTTCCTATAATGCCAACTTTGTACAAGAAAGTTGATTACAGGGCTGTTGAGGTGATTTTTTTA
ATACCTCTCCGCTGAGCAAGAGTAGAGCGGCCTACTGGTTCCAAAACTGGTGACTGATTACGGTTCAAAG
CAGAATATGTAGCTGCCATGGCACCCTTTACTAGATGTGGTGCATCCTGTCTGTTTAGTTGGTATTGTGG
CAGTTGGTCCCAGTGGACGATCCAAGGATGTCTGAGCACAAGAGCAGCAGTCAGTCTCTGATGAGGGTCT
ACATGAAGCATCTTTGACACCAGGTCCTTTGCTGTGTCTGAAACAGAATTCCAGTAACCACCACTGAGTG
AGAATTTTCCGCTACCTATTCGTGCCAATATTTCCTCTGGTGTATCATCAGGACCATTTGCAAATGGAGT
GTAACCGGTAAGCATTGTATAGAGTAGGACACCAAGACTCCATATATCACAAGCAGCATCATAGCCTTGT
CTTTTTAAAACCTCTGGTGCAACAAAATTTGCAGTGTAACAAGGAGTCATGAGAAGACCATTTTCCGCTC
TCAGCTGTTTTGCAAAGCCAAAATCACAAATTCGAATAGATTCCGGATTACCAGATTCATCCACATAAAG
AATGTTGCTAGGTTTCAAGTCTCTATGAACCACCCCTTGTGCGTGAAGATATTCAACGGTTTTAGTTATA
GTGAACAGGACAGCACTGGCCTCTCGTTCAGAGAAAAATTTTTGTCTAAGAATTTTATCCAGCAATTCAC
CTCCTTTCATAAGTTCTGTTACTACATACACATACTTTCCATCATCATATACATCCTTTAGAGTGATAAT
GTTTGGATGCTGTCCATAACGAAGAAGAATTTCAATTTCTTCTG
